Addgene plasmid #154614: pEPYCα1KN0007
Purpose: GoldenBraid level α effector
Depositing lab: Nicola Patron. Depositing organization: Earlham Institute. Publication: Rational design of minimal synthetic promoters for plants. Cai YM, Kallam K, Tidd H, Gendarini G, Salzman A, Patron NJ. Nucleic Acids Res. 2020 Aug 28. pii: 5897334. doi: 10.1093/nar/gkaa682. PubMed 32856047.
Backbone
  Vector backbone: pDGB3_?1
  Vector type: Synthetic Biology
Growth in bacteria
  Bacterial resistance: Kanamycin, 50 μg/mL
  Growth temperature: 37°C
  Growth strain: NEB Stable
  Copy number: High Copy
Gene/Insert
  Gene/Insert name: MinSyn_108 effector [MinSyn_108::TMV::AvrXa27::ocsT]
  Species: Synthetic
  Cloning method: Restriction Enzyme; 5′ cloning site BsaI (destroyed during cloning); 3′ cloning site BsaI (destroyed during cloning)
Terms and licenses: Academic/Nonprofit Terms; Industry Terms: Not Available to Industry
Depositor comments: Please visit https://www.biorxiv.org/content/10.1101/2020.05.14.095406v1 for bioRxiv preprint.
How to cite: pEPYCα1KN0007 was a gift from Nicola Patron (Addgene plasmid # 154614 ; http://n2t.net/addgene:154614 ; RRID:Addgene_154614)
