[The description below was written by a language model from this plasmid's Addgene catalogue record and the feature table of its GenBank file.]
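Description:
pEPYCα1KN0007 is a 10.9 kb GoldenBraid level α plasmid built in a pDGB3 α1-type binary backbone and catalogued as a synthetic-biology vector. It carries both a high-copy ColE1/pUC-type origin with the pBR322 bom region for propagation in E. coli and the pVS1 replication module (oriV, RepA and the StaA stability protein), the broad-host-range system usually used to maintain binary vectors in Agrobacterium. Selection in bacteria is by kanamycin through an aph(3')-Ia gene located in the backbone, outside the T-DNA. Nopaline C58-type left and right border repeats flank the cargo region, so the assembled transcription unit can be delivered into plant cells by Agrobacterium-mediated transfer. No plant selectable marker is annotated within the borders.

The insert is a single synthetic transcription unit, described as MinSyn_108::TMV::AvrXa27::ocsT, assembled through BsaI sites that were destroyed in the process. A minimal synthetic plant promoter, MinSyn_108, is followed by the tobacco mosaic virus Omega 5' leader, which acts as a translational enhancer, then the AvrXa27 coding sequence and the octopine synthase terminator. The feature table annotates only the Omega leader and the OCS terminator; the promoter and the AvrXa27 open reading frame are not marked, although the roughly 3.4 kb unannotated interval between those two features is where the coding sequence would lie. AvrXa27 is a transcription activator-like effector from Xanthomonas, and the record labels the plasmid an "effector". This suggests it supplies a TALE-type activator under a designed minimal promoter, in work on rationally designed synthetic plant promoters. The record does not name the target promoter or reporter it is paired with. As a level α unit it can also be combined with other modules in later GoldenBraid assemblies.
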