LOCUS       Exported 10852 bp ds-DNA circular SYN 13-MAY-2021
DEFINITION  GoldenBraid level alpha effector.
ACCESSION   .
VERSION     .
KEYWORDS    pEPYC-alpha-1KN0007
SOURCE      synthetic DNA construct
  ORGANISM  synthetic DNA construct
REFERENCE   1 (bases 1 to 10852)
  AUTHORS   Cai YM, Kallam K, Tidd H, Gendarini G, Salzman A, Patron NJ
  TITLE     Rational design of minimal synthetic promoters for plants.
  JOURNAL   Nucleic Acids Res. 2020 Aug 28. pii: 5897334. doi:
            10.1093/nar/gkaa682.
  PUBMED    32856047
REFERENCE   2 (bases 1 to 10852)
  AUTHORS   .
  TITLE     Direct Submission
  JOURNAL   Exported May 13, 2021 from SnapGene Server 1.1.58
            http://www.snapgene.com
FEATURES             Location/Qualifiers
     source          1..10852
                     /organism="synthetic DNA construct"
                     /mol_type="other DNA"
     misc_feature    17..41
                     /label=RB T-DNA repeat
                     /note="right border repeat from nopaline C58 T-DNA"
     CDS             1342..1971
                     /codon_start=1
                     /product="stability protein from the Pseudomonas plasmid
                     pVS1 (Heeb et al., 2000)"
                     /label=pVS1 StaA
                     /translation="MKVIAVLNQKGGSGKTTIGTHLARALQLAGADVLLVDSDPQGSAR
                     DWAAVREDQPLTVVGIDRPTIDRDVKAIGRRDFVVIDGAPQAADLAVSAIKAADFVLIP
                     VQPSPYDIWATADLVELVKQRIEVTDGRLQAAFVVSRAIKGTRIGGEVAEALAGYELPI
                     LESRITQRVSYPGTAAAGTTVLESEPEGDAAREVQALAAEIKSKLI"
     CDS             2405..3472
                     /codon_start=1
                     /product="replication protein from the Pseudomonas plasmid
                     pVS1 (Heeb et al., 2000)"
                     /label=pVS1 RepA
                     /translation="GRKPSGPVQIGAALGDDLVEKLKAAQAAQRQRIEAEARPGESWQA
                     AADRIRKESRQPPAAGAPSIRKPPKGDEQPDFFVPMLYDVGTRDSRSIMDVAVFRLSKR
                     DRRAGEVIRYELPDGHVEVSAGPAGMASVWDYDLVLMAVSHLTESMNRYREGKGDKPGR
                     VFRPHVADVLKFCRRADGGKQKDDLVETCIRLNTTHVAMQRTKKAKNGRLVTVSEGEAL
                     ISRYKIVKSETGRPEYIEIELADWMYREITEGKNPDVLTVHPDYFLIDPGIGRFLYRLA
                     RRAAGKAEARWLFKTIYERSGSAGEFKKFCFTVRKLIGSNDLPEYDLKEEAGQAGPILV
                     MRYRNLIEGEASAGS"
     rep_origin      3538..3732
                     /label=pVS1 oriV
                     /note="origin of replication for the Pseudomonas plasmid
                     pVS1 (Heeb et al., 2000)"
     primer_bind     complement(3968..3990)
                     /label=pGEX 3'
                     /note="pGEX vectors, reverse primer"
     misc_feature    4076..4216
                     /label=bom
                     /note="basis of mobility region from pBR322"
     primer_bind     4131..4150
                     /label=pRS-marker
                     /note="pRS vectors, use to sequence yeast selectable
                     marker"
     primer_bind     complement(4231..4248)
                     /label=L4440
                     /note="L4440 vector, forward primer"
     rep_origin      complement(4402..4990)
                     /direction=LEFT
                     /label=ori
                     /note="high-copy-number ColE1/pMB1/pBR322/pUC origin of
                     replication"
     primer_bind     complement(4482..4501)
                     /label=pBR322ori-F
                     /note="pBR322 origin, forward primer"
     CDS             complement(5078..5893)
                     /codon_start=1
                     /gene="aph(3')-Ia"
                     /product="aminoglycoside phosphotransferase"
                     /label=KanR
                     /note="confers resistance to kanamycin in bacteria or G418
                     (Geneticin(R)) in eukaryotes"
                     /translation="MSHIQRETSCSRPRLNSNMDADLYGYKWARDNVGQSGATIYRLYG
                     KPDAPELFLKHGKGSVANDVTDEMVRLNWLTEFMPLPTIKHFIRTPDDAWLLTTAIPGK
                     TAFQVLEEYPDSGENIVDALAVFLRRLHSIPVCNCPFNSDRVFRLAQAQSRMNNGLVDA
                     SDFDDERNGWPVEQVWKEMHKLLPFSPDSVVTHGDFSLDNLIFDEGKLIGCIDVGRVGI
                     ADRYQDLAILWNCLGEFSPSLQKRLFQKYGIDNPDMNKLQFHLMLDEFF"
     primer_bind     5801..5820
                     /label=Kan-R
                     /note="Kanamycin resistance gene, reverse primer"
     misc_feature    6326..6350
                     /label=LB T-DNA repeat
                     /note="left border repeat from nopaline C58 T-DNA"
     misc_feature    6663..6718
                     /label=TMV Omega
                     /note="translational enhancer from the tobacco mosaic virus
                     5'-leader sequence (Gallie et al., 1988)"
     terminator      10138..10845
                     /label=OCS terminator
                     /note="octopine synthase terminator"
ORIGIN
        1 gtcatgagac gaattctgac aggatatatt ggcgggtaaa cctaagagaa aagagcgttt
       61 attagaataa tcggatattt aaaagggcgt gaaaaggttt atccgttcgt ccatttgtat
      121 gtgcatgcca accacagggt tcccctcggg atcaaagtac tttgatccaa cccctccgct
      181 gctatagtgc agtcggcttc tgacgttcag tgcagccgtc atctgaaaac gacatgtcgc
      241 acaagtccta agttacgcga caggctgccg ccctgccctt ttcctggcgt tttcttgtcg
      301 cgtgttttag tcgcataaag tagaatactt gcgactagaa ccggagacat tacgccatga
      361 acaagagcgc cgccgctggc ctgctgggct atgcccgcgt cagcaccgac gaccaggact
      421 tgaccaacca acgggccgaa ctgcacgcgg ccggctgcac caagctgttt tccgagaaga
      481 tcaccggcac caggcgcgac cgcccggagc tggccaggat gcttgaccac ctacgccctg
      541 gcgacgttgt gacagtgacc aggctagacc gcctggcccg cagcacccgc gacctactgg
      601 acattgccga gcgcatccag gaggccggcg cgggcctgcg tagcctggca gagccgtggg
      661 ccgacaccac cacgccggcc ggccgcatgg tgttgaccgt gttcgccggc attgccgagt
      721 tcgagcgttc cctaatcatc gaccgcaccc ggagcgggcg cgaggccgcc aaggcccgag
      781 gcgtgaagtt tggcccccgc cctaccctca ccccggcaca gatcgcgcac gcccgcgagc
      841 tgatcgacca ggaaggccgc accgtgaaag aggcggctgc actgcttggc gtgcatcgct
      901 cgaccctgta ccgcgcactt gagcgcagcg aggaagtgac gcccaccgag gccaggcggc
      961 gcggtgcctt ccgtgaggac gcattgaccg aggccgacgc cctggcggcc gccgagaatg
     1021 aacgccaaga ggaacaagca tgaaaccgca ccaggacggc caggacgaac cgtttttcat
     1081 taccgaagag atcgaggcgg agatgatcgc ggccgggtac gtgttcgagc cgcccgcgca
     1141 cctctcaacc gtgcggctgc atgaaatcct ggccggtttg tctgatgcca agctggcggc
     1201 ctggccggcc agcttggccg ctgaagaaac cgagcgccgc cgtctaaaaa ggtgatgtgt
     1261 atttgagtaa aacagcttgc gtcatgcggt cgctgcgtat atgatccgat gagtaaataa
     1321 acaaatacgc aaggggaacg catgaaggtt atcgctgtac ttaaccagaa aggcgggtca
     1381 ggcaagacga ccatcggaac ccatctagcc cgcgccctgc aactcgccgg ggccgatgtt
     1441 ctgttagtcg attccgatcc ccagggcagt gcccgcgatt gggcggccgt gcgggaagat
     1501 caaccgctaa ccgttgtcgg catcgaccgc ccgacgattg accgcgacgt gaaggccatc
     1561 ggccggcgcg acttcgtagt gatcgacgga gcgccccagg cggcggactt ggctgtgtcc
     1621 gcgatcaagg cagccgactt cgtgctgatt ccggtgcagc caagccctta cgacatatgg
     1681 gccaccgccg acctggtgga gctggttaag cagcgcattg aggtcacgga tggaaggcta
     1741 caagcggcct ttgtcgtgtc gcgggcgatc aaaggcacgc gcatcggcgg tgaggttgcc
     1801 gaggcgctgg ccgggtacga gctgcccatt cttgagtccc gtatcacgca gcgcgtgagc
     1861 tacccaggca ctgccgccgc cggcacaacc gttcttgaat cagaacccga gggcgacgct
     1921 gcccgcgagg tccaggcgct ggccgctgaa attaaatcaa aactcatttg agttaatgag
     1981 gtaaagagaa aatgagcaaa agcacaaaca cgctaagtgc cggccgtccg agcgcacgca
     2041 gcagcaaggc tgcaacgttg gccagcctgg cagacacgcc agccatgaag cgggtcaact
     2101 ttcagttgcc ggcggaggat cacaccaagc tgaagatgta cgcggtacgc caaggcaaga
     2161 ccattaccga gctgctatct gaatagatcg cgcagctacc agagtaaatg agcaaatgaa
     2221 taaatgagta gatgaatttt agcggctaaa ggaggcggca tggaaaatca agaacaacca
     2281 ggcaccgacg ccgtggaatg ccccatgtgt ggaggaacgg gcggttggcc aggcgtaagc
     2341 ggctgggttg tctgccggcc ctgcaatggc actggaaccc ccaagcccga ggaatcggcg
     2401 tgacggtcgc aaaccatccg gcccggtaca aatcggcgcg gcgctgggtg atgacctggt
     2461 ggagaagttg aaggccgcgc aggccgccca gcggcaacgc atcgaggcag aagcacgccc
     2521 cggtgaatcg tggcaagcgg ccgctgatcg aatccgcaaa gaatcccggc aaccgccggc
     2581 agccggtgcg ccgtcgatta ggaagccgcc caagggcgac gagcaaccag attttttcgt
     2641 tccgatgctc tatgacgtgg gcacccgcga tagtcgcagc atcatggacg tggccgtttt
     2701 ccgtctgtcg aagcgtgacc gacgagctgg cgaggtgatc cgctacgagc ttccagacgg
     2761 gcacgtagag gtttccgcag ggccggccgg catggccagt gtgtgggatt acgacctggt
     2821 actgatggcg gtttcccatc taaccgaatc catgaaccga taccgggaag ggaagggaga
     2881 caagcccggc cgcgtgttcc gtccacacgt tgcggacgta ctcaagttct gccggcgagc
     2941 cgatggcgga aagcagaaag acgacctggt agaaacctgc attcggttaa acaccacgca
     3001 cgttgccatg cagcgtacga agaaggccaa gaacggccgc ctggtgacgg tatccgaggg
     3061 tgaagccttg attagccgct acaagatcgt aaagagcgaa accgggcggc cggagtacat
     3121 cgagatcgag ctagctgatt ggatgtaccg cgagatcaca gaaggcaaga acccggacgt
     3181 gctgacggtt caccccgatt actttttgat cgatcccggc atcggccgtt ttctctaccg
     3241 cctggcacgc cgcgccgcag gcaaggcaga agccagatgg ttgttcaaga cgatctacga
     3301 acgcagtggc agcgccggag agttcaagaa gttctgtttc accgtgcgca agctgatcgg
     3361 gtcaaatgac ctgccggagt acgatttgaa ggaggaggcg gggcaggctg gcccgatcct
     3421 agtcatgcgc taccgcaacc tgatcgaggg cgaagcatcc gccggttcct aatgtacgga
     3481 gcagatgcta gggcaaattg ccctagcagg ggaaaaaggt cgaaaaggac tctttcctgt
     3541 ggatagcacg tacattggga acccaaagcc gtacattggg aaccggaacc cgtacattgg
     3601 gaacccaaag ccgtacattg ggaaccggtc acacatgtaa gtgactgata taaaagagaa
     3661 aaaaggcgat ttttccgcct aaaactcttt aaaacttatt aaaactctta aaacccgcct
     3721 ggcctgtgca taactgtctg gccagcgcac agccgaagag ctgcaaaaag cgcctaccct
     3781 tcggtcgctg cgctccctac gccccgccgc ttcgcgtcgg cctatcgcgg ccgctggccg
     3841 ctcaaaaatg gctggcctac ggccaggcaa tctaccaggg cgcggacaag ccgcgccgtc
     3901 gccactcgac cgccggcgcc cacatcaagg caccctgcct cgcgcgtttc ggtgatgacg
     3961 gtgaaaacct ctgacacatg cagctcccgg tgacggtcac agcttgtctg taagcggatg
     4021 ccgggagcag acaagcccgt cagggcgcgt cagcgggtgt tggcgggtgt cggggcgcag
     4081 ccatgaccca gtcacgtagc gatagcggag tgtatactgg cttaactatg cggcatcaga
     4141 gcagattgta ctgagagtgc accatatgcg gtgtgaaata ccgcacagat gcgtaaggag
     4201 aaaataccgc atcaggcgct cttccgcttc ctcgctcact gactcgctgc gctcggtcgt
     4261 tcggctgcgg cgagcggtat cagctcactc aaaggcggta atacggttat ccacagaatc
     4321 aggggataac gcaggaaaga acatgtgagc aaaaggccag caaaaggcca ggaaccgtaa
     4381 aaaggccgcg ttgctggcgt ttttccatag gctccgcccc cctgacgagc atcacaaaaa
     4441 tcgacgctca agtcagaggt ggcgaaaccc gacaggacta taaagatacc aggcgtttcc
     4501 ccctggaagc tccctcgtgc gctctcctgt tccgaccctg ccgcttaccg gatacctgtc
     4561 cgcctttctc ccttcgggaa gcgtggcgct ttctcatagc tcacgctgta ggtatctcag
     4621 ttcggtgtag gtcgttcgct ccaagctggg ctgtgtgcac gaaccccccg ttcagcccga
     4681 ccgctgcgcc ttatccggta actatcgtct tgagtccaac ccggtaagac acgacttatc
     4741 gccactggca gcagccactg gtaacaggat tagcagagcg aggtatgtag gcggtgctac
     4801 agagttcttg aagtggtggc ctaactacgg ctacactaga aggacagtat ttggtatctg
     4861 cgctctgctg aagccagtta ccttcggaaa aagagttggt agctcttgat ccggcaaaca
     4921 aaccaccgct ggtagcggtg gtttttttgt ttgcaagcag cagattacgc gcagaaaaaa
     4981 aggatctcaa gaagatcctt tgatcttttc tacggggtct gacgctcagt ggaacgaaaa
     5041 ctcacgttaa gggattttgg tcatgcattc taggtgatta gaaaaactca tcgagcatca
     5101 aatgaaactg caatttattc atatcaggat tatcaatacc atatttttga aaaagccgtt
     5161 tctgtaatga aggagaaaac tcaccgaggc agttccatag gatggcaaga tcctggtatc
     5221 ggtctgcgat tccgactcgt ccaacatcaa tacaacctat taatttcccc tcgtcaaaaa
     5281 taaggttatc aagtgagaaa tcaccatgag tgacgactga atccggtgag aatggcaaaa
     5341 gtttatgcat ttctttccag acttgttcaa caggccagcc attacgctcg tcatcaaaat
     5401 cactcgcatc aaccaaaccg ttattcattc gtgattgcgc ctgagcgagt cgaaatacgc
     5461 gatcgctgtt aaaaggacaa ttacaaacag gaatcgaatg caaccggcgc aggaacactg
     5521 ccagcgcatc aacaatattt tcacctgaat caggatattc ttctaatacc tggaatgctg
     5581 ttttccctgg gatcgcagtg gtgagtaacc atgcatcatc aggagtacgg ataaaatgct
     5641 tgatggtcgg aagaggcata aattccgtca gccagtttag tctgaccatc tcatctgtaa
     5701 catcattggc aacgctacct ttgccatgtt tcagaaacaa ctctggcgca tcgggcttcc
     5761 catacaatcg gtagattgtc gcacctgatt gcccgacatt atcgcgagcc catttatacc
     5821 catataaatc agcatccatg ttggaattta atcgcggcct tgagcaagac gtttcccgtt
     5881 gaatatggct cataacagaa cttattattt ccttcctctt ttctacagta tttaaagata
     5941 ccccaagaag ctaattataa caagacgaac tccaattcac tgttccttgc attctaaaac
     6001 cttaaatacc agaaaacagc tttttcaaag ttgttttcaa agttggcgta taacatagta
     6061 tcgacggagc cgattttgaa accgcggtga tcacaggcag caacgctctg tcatcgttac
     6121 aatcaacatg ctaccctccg cgagatcatc cgtgtttcaa acccggcagc ttagttgccg
     6181 ttcttccgaa tagcatcggt aacatgagca aagtctgccg ccttacaacg gctctcccgc
     6241 tgacgccgtc ccggactgat gggctgcctg tatcgagtgg tgattttgtg ccgagctgcc
     6301 ggtcggggag ctgttggctg gctggtggca ggatatattg tggtgtaaac ataacgaatt
     6361 cgtctcagga gggaggcgtg tcgttttagt gaggagcaag tggatgtagg tcacgaccat
     6421 cactatcagc gatcttgcct gccttttatg acccccgccg atgacgcggg aaggaggacc
     6481 gatgctgatt ctctctgccg acagtggtcc caaaggttgt ctgcaccaac cattattgcg
     6541 tcacatgtag gctatcagct tatgacgtaa gccatgacgt ctagacctct acaaactata
     6601 taaggttttg ctattcattg aaagcagtag tgactgattt gtatatatac tgtattttta
     6661 caacaattac caacaacaac aaacaacaaa caacattaca attactattt acaattacaa
     6721 tggatcccat tcgcagtcgt acgcctagtc ctgctagaga gcttttacct ggaccacagc
     6781 cagatcgagt gcagcctaca gctgatcgtg ggggcgcgcc acccgctggt ggacctctcg
     6841 atgggttgcc ggctcgaagg acaatgtcca gaactcgttt accttcacct cctgccccat
     6901 cacctgcttt ctccgccggg tcttttaatg accttttgag gcaatttgat ccatcacttc
     6961 ttgatacaag tttgttagat agcatgccgg ctgtaggaac tccacacacc gcggcagctc
     7021 ctgctgaatg ggacgaagtg cagtccggat tgagagcagc tgatgatcct ccccctacag
     7081 ttagagttgc agttacggct gcaagacccc cacgcgcaaa gccagcgcca cgacgtagag
     7141 ccgctcagcc cagtgatgct agcccggcag cacaagttga tctcaggact cttggttatt
     7201 cacagcaaca gcaggaaaag attaaatcta aagtaaggtc cactgtggct caacatcatg
     7261 aggctctcgt aggtcacgga ttcactcatg ctcatatagt tgcattatct cagcatccag
     7321 ccgctctcgg taccgtggca gtgaagtacc agcatattat tacagctttg cctgaagcta
     7381 cgcatgagga tattgttgga gttggcaagc agtggagcgg tgccagagca ctcgaagcac
     7441 ttcttactaa agctggagag ttgagaggtc cgccactaca attggacacc gggcagttgc
     7501 ttaaaatcgc taagcggggg ggagttactg ccgttgaggc ggtacacgca tcgagaaatg
     7561 cattgactgg agcccccctg aaccttacac cagaccaagt ggtcgctatc gctagtaata
     7621 tcggaggcaa tcaggcgtta gagacagtgc aacgtctatt acccgtgcta tgccaggatc
     7681 atgggctcac tcccgatcag gtcgtcgcca tcgctaacaa caatggcggt aaacaagcat
     7741 tagaaaccgt ccaaaggttg ctgccagtcc tctgtcaggc tcacggcctt acacctgatc
     7801 aagttgtagc tattgcatct aacggaggca agcaggcact tgagactgtc cagaggcttc
     7861 tgccagtttt atgccaggct catggtctga cccctaatca ggtggttgcc atcgcgtcta
     7921 atggtggggg aaaacaagct ctcgaaactg ttcagaggtt attaccagtc ctttgtcaag
     7981 ctcatggcct tactcaagat caagtagttg cgatcgccag taactctgga ggtaagcaag
     8041 cccttgaaac cgtgcaaagg ctcctccctg tactctgcca ggcgcatggc ctcacgcctg
     8101 ctcaggtggt agctatcgca tctaacaatg gtggtaagca ggcattggaa acagtccaga
     8161 gactcttccc agtcctgtgc caagatcatg ggttgacccc cgatcaagtg gtgactatag
     8221 caaataacaa tggagggaag caggcgctgg agacagttca acgactcctt cctgttctct
     8281 gtcaagcaca cggtttgatt ccagatcagg tagtggccat tgccaacaat aacgggggca
     8341 agcaagcgtt agaaactgta caacggcttc ttccagtgct atgtcaagcc cacgggttga
     8401 ctccagcaca ggttgtcgct attgcttcaa acataggcgg aaagcaagca ctggaaaccg
     8461 tgcagcgact tctaccagta ctatgtcgag ctcacggact tacccctgct caagttgtcg
     8521 caattgccaa taataatggt ggcaaacagg ctcttgaaac agttcaaagg cttctccctg
     8581 tcctatgtca ggcacatggc ctgacacccg accaagtcgt tgccatagcc agcaatattg
     8641 gtgggaagca agcattggag actgtgcaac ggttattgcc tgtcctttgc caagatcatg
     8701 gtttgacgcc tgaccaagtt gtggcgattg cctctaatgg aggaaagcag gcccttgaga
     8761 cagtccagcg gctactccct gtcttatgcc aagaccatgg cttgacccct gcacaagtgg
     8821 ttgcgatagc atcacatgat gggggtaaac aggctttgga aacggttcag aggctactgc
     8881 cagtattgtg ccaggaccat ggcctaacac tggatcaagt tgttgctata gcgtcgcacg
     8941 atggaggcaa acaagcgttg gaaaccgttc aaagattgct gcctgttttg tgtcaagatc
     9001 acggtcttac actagatcag gttgtggcaa tcgcttctaa tatcgggggt aagcaggcct
     9061 tagagacagt acaaagatta ctaccagttc tgtgtcagga tcacggactg actcctgacc
     9121 aggtagttgc tatcgcttca aatggtggcg ggaaacaggc gcttgagaca gtacagaggt
     9181 tgcttccagt tctttgccag gatcatggac ttactccaga ccaggtggtg gctattgcta
     9241 gtaatggcgg tggaaaacag gccttggaat caattgttgc tcagttgtca agacctgatc
     9301 ctgccctggc tgccctaact aatgaccacc ttgtggcctt agcgtgtctt ggtgggcgtc
     9361 cggcattaga tgccgtaaaa aagggccttc cacacgcccc tgagttgata cgtagaatta
     9421 atcgtcgcat tcctgaacgc acctctcatc gtgtggcaga ccttgcgcat gttgttagag
     9481 ttttaggttt ctttcaaagt cactcccatc ctgcccaggc tttcgatgat gctatgaccc
     9541 aatttggaat gagtcggcat ggcttggtcc agctatttag aagggttggt gttactgagt
     9601 ttgaggctcg ttgtggcaca ctgccgccag cctcacaaag atgggacagg attttgcaag
     9661 cgtctggtat gaagcgtgca aagccatccc ctaccagcgc tcaaacaccg gatcaagcct
     9721 ctttacatgc ctttgctgac tcccttgaga gagatttaga tgctccatcc ccgatgcatg
     9781 aaggcgacca gactagagct tcatcgagga agagatcccg aagtgatcga gcagtaactg
     9841 gtccttcgac acagcagtct ttcgaggtta gagtcccaga acaacgcgat gctctacact
     9901 tacccttgtc ttggagagtc aaacgcccac gtactaggat aggaggcggt ttaccagatc
     9961 cgggaacacc tatcgcagca gacttggctg catctagtac tgttatgtgg gaacaggacg
    10021 ctgctccttt tgctggtgca gctgacgatt tccctgcttt taacgaagaa gaattggcat
    10081 ggctcatgga gctgcttcca caatcgggta gtgtcggggg tacgatctga gcttgtcctg
    10141 ctttaatgag atatgcgaga agcctatgat cgcatgatat ttgctttcaa ttctgttgtg
    10201 cacgttgtaa aaaacctgag catgtgtagc tcagatcctt accgccggtt tcggttcatt
    10261 ctaatgaata tatcacccgt tactatcgta tttttatgaa taatattctc cgttcaattt
    10321 actgattgta ccctactact tatatgtaca atattaaaat gaaaacaata tattgtgctg
    10381 aataggttta tagcgacatc tatgatagag cgccacaata acaaacaatt gcgttttatt
    10441 attacaaatc caattttaaa aaaagcggca gaaccggtca aacctaaaag actgattaca
    10501 taaatcttat tcaaatttca aaagtgcccc aggggctagt atctacgaca caccgagcgg
    10561 cgaactaata acgctcactg aagggaactc cggttccccg ccggcgcgca tgggtgagat
    10621 tccttgaagt tgagtattgg ccgtccgctc taccgaaagt tacgggcacc attcaacccg
    10681 gtccagcacg gcggccgggt aaccgacttg ctgccccgag aattatgcag catttttttg
    10741 gtgtatgtgg gccccaaatg aagtgcaggt caaaccttga cagtgacgac aaatcgttgg
    10801 gcgggtccag ggcgaatttt gcgacaacat gtcgaggctc agcaggaccg ct
//
